>Addgene plasmid #102400 | pAM-35s-CBL9-YFPc-1 | addgene full sequence | sequence record 197557 | Addgene NGS Result
ATCAAAGGATCTTCTTGAGATCCTTTTTTTCTGCGCGTAATCTGCTGCTTGCAAACAAAAAAACCACCGC
TACCAGCGGTGGTTTGTTTGCCGGATCAAGAGCTACCAACTCTTTTTCCGAAGGTAACTGGCTTCAGCAG
AGCGCAGATACCAAATACTGTTCTTCTAGTGTAGCCGTAGTTAGGCCACCACTTCAAGAACTCTGTAGCA
CCGCCTACATACCTCGCTCTGCTAATCCTGTTACCAGTGGCTGCTGCCAGTGGCGATAAGTCGTGTCTTA
CCGGGTTGGACTCAAGACGATAGTTACCGGATAAGGCGCAGCGGTCGGGCTGAACGGGGGGTTCGTGCAC
ACAGCCCAGCTTGGAGCGAACGACCTACACCGAACTGAGATACCTACAGCGTGAGCTATGAGAAAGCGCC
ACGCTTCCCGAAGGGAGAAAGGCGGACAGGTATCCGGTAAGCGGCAGGGTCGGAACAGGAGAGCGCACGA
GGGAGCTTCCAGGGGGAAACGCCTGGTATCTTTATAGTCCTGTCGGGTTTCGCCACCTCTGACTTGAGCG
TCGATTTTTGTGATGCTCGTCAGGGGGGCGGAGCCTATGGAAAAACGCCAGCAACGCGGCCTTTTTACGG
TTCCTGGCCTTTTGCTGGCCTTTTGCTCACATGGACTCTAGCTAGAGGATCACAGGCAGCAACGCTCTGT
CATCGTTACAATCAACATGCTACCCTCCGCGAGATCATCCGTGTTTCAAACCCGGCAGCTTAGTTGCCGT
TCTTCCGAATAGCATCGGTAACATGAGCAAAGTCTGCCGCCTTACAACGGCTCTCCCGCTGACGCCGTCC
CGGACTGATGGGCTGCCTGTATCGAGTGGTGATTTTGTGCCGAGCTGCCGGTCGGGGAGCTGTTGGCTGG
CTGGTGGCAGGATATATTGTGGTGTAAACAAATTGACGCTTAGACAACTTAATAACACATTGCGGACGTT
TTTAATGATCGAATACTAACGTCTCTACCAGATATCAGCTTGCATGCCGGTCGATCTAGTAACATAGATG
ACACCGCGCGCGATAATTTATCCTAGTTTGCGCGCTATATTTTGTTTTCTATCGCGTATTAAATGTATAA
TTGCGGGACTCTAATCATAAAAACCCATCTCATAAATAACGTCATGCATTACATGTTAATTATTACATGC
TTAACGTAATTCAACAGAAATTATATGATAATCATCGCAAGACCGGCAACAGGATTCAATCTTAAGAAAC
TTTATTGCCAAATGTTTGAACGATCTGCTTGACTCTAGGGGTCATCAGATTTCGGTGACGGGCAGGACCG
GACGGGGCGGCACCGGCAGGCTGAAGTCCAGCTGCCAGAAACCCACGTCATGCCAGTTCCCGTGCTTGAA
GCCGGCCGCCCGCAGCATGCCGCGGGGGGCATATCCGAGCGCCTCGTGCATGCGCACGCTCGGGTCGTTG
GGCAGCCCGATGACAGCGACCACGCTCTTGAAGCCCTGTGCCTCCAGGGACTTCAGCAGGTGGGTGTAGA
GCGTGGAGCCCAGTCCCGTCCGCTGGTGGCGGGGGGAGACGTACACGGTCGACTCGGCCGTCCAGTCGTA
GGCGTTGCGTGCCTTCCAGGGACCCGCGTAGGCGATGCCGGCGACCTCGCCGTCCACCTCGGCGACGAGC
CAGGGATAGCGCTCCCGCAGACGGACGAGGTCGTCCGTCCACTCCTGCGGTTCCTGCGGCTCGGTACGGA
AGTTGACCGTGCTTGTCTCGATGTAGTGGTTGACGATGGTGCAGACCGCCGGCATGTCCGCCTCGGTGGC
ACGGCGGATGTCGGCCGGGCGTCGTTCTGGGCTCATGGTAGATCCCCTCGATCGAGTTGAGAGTGAATAT
GAGACTCTAATTGGATACCGAGGGGAATTTATGGAACGTCAGTGGAGCATTTTTGACAAGAAATATTTGC
TAGCTGATAGTGACCTTAGGCGACTTTTGAACGCGCAATAATGGTTTCTGACGTATGTGCTTAGCTCATT
AAACTCCAGAAACCCGCGGCTCAGTGGCTCCTTCAACGTTGCGGTTCTGTCAGTTCCAAACGTAAAACGG
CTTGTCCCGCGTCATCGGCGGGGGTCATAACGTGACTCCCTTAATTCTCCGCTCATGATCAGATTGTCGT
TTCCCGCCTTCGGTTTGGGCGCGCCCGGTTCAGAAGACCAGAGGGCTATTGAGACTTTTCAACAAAGGGT
AATATCGGGAAACCTCCTCGGATTCCATTGCCCAGCTATCTGTCACTTCATCGAAAGGACAGTAGAAAAG
GAAGATGGCTTCTACAAATGCCATCATTGCGATAAAGGAAAGGCTATCGTTCAAGATGCCTCTACCGACA
GTGGTCCCAAAGATGGACCCCCACCCACGAGGAACATCGTGGAAAAAGAAGACGTTCCAACCACGTCTTC
AAAGCAAGTGGATTGATGTGATACATGGTGGAGCACGACACTCTCGTCTACTCCAAGAATATCAAAGATA
CAGTCTCAGAAGACCAGAGGGCTATTGAGACTTTTCAACAAAGGGTAATATCGGGAAACCTCCTCGGATT
CCATTGCCCAGCTATCTGTCACTTCATCGAAAGGACAGTAGAAAAGGAAGATGGCTTCTACAAATGCCAT
CATTGCGATAAAGGAAAGGCTATCGTTCAAGATGCCTCTACCGACAGTGGTCCCAAAGATGGACCCCCAC
CCACGAGGAACATCGTGGAAAAAGAAGACGTTCCAACCACGTCTTCAAAGCAAGTGGATTGATGTGATAT
CTCCACTGACGTAAGGGATGACGCACAATCCCACTATCCTTCGCAAGACCCTTCCTCTATATAAGGAAGT
TCATTTCATTTGGAGAGGACCTCGAGGTCGACGGTATCGATAAGCTTCCCATCAACAAGTTTGTACAAAA
AAGCAGGCTTGATGGGTTGTTTCCATTCCACGGCTGCCAGAGAATTTCCCGATCACGAAAACCCTGTGAA
GCTTGCTTCTGAGACTGCTTTTAGTGTTAGTGAAGTTGAAGCATTGTATGAATTGTTCAAGAGCATAAGC
AGCTCGGTTGTTGACGATGGCTTGATAAACAAGGAAGAGTTTCAACTTGCTTTGTTCAAGAACAGAAAGA
AAGAAAATTTGTTTGCCAATAGGATATTTGATTTATTTGATGTTAAACGAAAAGGCGTAATTGATTTTGG
AGACTTTGTGAGATCACTCAATGTTTTCCATCCTAATGCTTCCCTAGAGGAGAAAACAGACTTTACCTTT
AGGCTTTACGACATGGACTGCACAGGCTTCATTGAGCGCCAAGAGGTGAAGCAGATGTTGATTGCACTTC
TCTGCGAATCTGAAATGAAACTGGCTGATGATACAATAGAGATGATACTTGATCAGACATTTGAGGACGC
AGATGTGGATCGGGATGGAAAGATTGATAAGACAGAATGGAGCAATTTCGTTATCAAAAACCCATCTTTG
CTTAAAATCATGACTCTTCCGTATCTCAGGGATATAACGACGACATTTCCGAGTTTCGTATTTAACTCGG
AGGTGGACGAGATTGCGACGTACCCAGCTTTCTTGTACAAAGTGGTTGATGGGATGGACAAGCAGAAGAA
CGGCATCAAGGCCAACTTCAAGATCCGCCACAACATCGAGGACGGCGGCGTGCAGCTCGCCGACCACTAC
CAGCAGAACACCCCCATCGGCGACGGCCCCGTGCTGCTGCCCGACAACCACTACCTGAGCTACCAGTCCG
CCCTGAGCAAAGACCCCAACGAGAAGCGCGATCACATGGTCCTGCTGGAGTTCGTGACCGCCGCCGGGAT
CACTCTCGGCATGGACGAGCTGTACAAGTAATCTAGAGTCCGCAAAAATCACCAGTCTCTCTCTACAAAT
CTATCTCTCTCTATTTTTCTCCAGAATAATGTGTGAGTAGTTCCCAGATAAGGGAATTAGGGTTCTTATA
GGGTTTCGCTCATGTGTTGAGCATATAAGAAACCCTTAGTATGTATTTGTATTTGTAAAATACTTCTATC
AATAAAATTTCTAATTCCTAAAACCAAAATCCAGTGACCGGGCGGCCGCCACCGCGGTGGAGGGGGATCA
GATTGTCGTTTCCCGCCTTCAGTTTAAACTATCAGTGTTTGACAGGATATATTGGCGGGTAAACCTAAGA
GAAAAGAGCGTTTATTAGAATAATCGGATATTTAAAAGGGCGTGAAAAGGTTTATCCGTTCGTCCATTTG
TATGTGTACATCACCGACGAGCAAGGCAAGACCGAGCGCCTTTCCGACGCTCACCGGGCTGGTTGCCCTC
GCCGCTGGGCTGGCGGCCGTCTATGGCCCTGCAAACGCGCCAGAAACGCCGTCGAAGCCGTGTGCGAGAC
ACCGGCCGCCGGCGTTGTGGATACCTCGCGGAAAACTTGGCCCTCACTGACAGATGAGGGGCGGACGTTG
ACACTTGAGGGGCCGACTCACCCGGCGCGGCGTTGACAGATGAGGGGCAGGCTCGATTTCGGCCGGCGAC
GTGGAGCTGGCCAGCCTCGCAAATCGGCGAAAACGCCTGATTTTACGCGAGTTTCCCACAGATGATGTGG
ACAAGCCTGGGGATAAGTGCCCTGCGGTATTGACACTTGAGGGGCGCGACTACTGACAGATGAGGGGCGC
GATCCTTGACACTTGAGGGGCAGAGTGCTGACAGATGAGGGGCGCACCTATTGACATTTGAGGGGCTGTC
CACAGGCAGAAAATCCAGCATTTGCAAGGGTTTCCGCCCGTTTTTCGGCCACCGCTAACCTGTCTTTTAA
CCTGCTTTTAAACCAATATTTATAAACCTTGTTTTTAACCAGGGCTGCGCCCTGTGCGCGTGACCGCGCA
CGCCGAAGGGGGGTGCCCCCCCTTCTCGAACCCTCCCGGCCCGCTAACGCGGGCCTCCCATCCCCCCAGG
GGCTGCGCCCCTCGGCCGCGAACGGCCTCACCCCAAAAATGGCAGCGCTGGCAGTCCTTGCCATTGCCGG
GATCGGGGCAGTAACGGGATGGGCGATCAGCCCGAAAGCTACCCCTATTTGTTTATTTTTCTAAATACAT
TCAAATATGTATCCGCTCATGAGACAATAACCCTGATAAATGCTTCAATAATATTGAAAAAGGAAGAGTA
TGAGTATTCAACATTTCCGTGTCGCCCTTATTCCCTTTTTTGCGGCATTTTGCCTTCCTGTTTTTGCTCA
CCCAGAAACGCTGGTGAAAGTAAAAGATGCTGAAGATCAGTTGGGTGCACGAGTGGGTTACATCGAACTG
GATCTCAACAGCGGTAAGATCCTTGAGAGTTTTCGCCCCGAAGAACGTTTTCCAATGATGAGCACTTTTA
AAGTTCTGCTATGTGGCGCGGTATTATCCCGTATTGACGCCGGGCAAGAGCAACTCGGTCGCCGCATACA
CTATTCTCAGAATGACTTGGTTGAGTACTCACCAGTCACAGAAAAGCATCTTACGGATGGCATGACAGTA
AGAGAATTATGCAGTGCTGCCATAACCATGAGTGATAACACTGCGGCCAACTTACTTCTGACAACGATCG
GAGGACCGAAGGAGCTAACCGCTTTTTTGCACAACATGGGGGATCATGTAACTCGCCTTGATCGTTGGGA
ACCGGAGCTGAATGAAGCCATACCAAACGACGAGCGTGACACCACGATGCCTGTAGCAATGGCAACAACG
TTGCGCAAACTATTAACTGGCGAACTACTTACTCTAGCTTCCCGGCAACAATTAATAGACTGGATGGAGG
CGGATAAAGTTGCAGGACCACTTCTGCGCTCGGCCCTTCCGGCTGGCTGGTTTATTGCTGATAAATCTGG
AGCCGGTGAGCGTGGGTCTCGCGGTATCATTGCAGCACTGGGGCCAGATGGTAAGCCCTCCCGTATCGTA
GTTATCTACACGACGGGGAGTCAGGCAACTATGGATGAACGAAATAGACAGATCGCTGAGATAGGTGCCT
CACTGATTAAGCATTGGTAACTGTCAGACCAAGTTTACTCATATATACTTTAGATTGATTTAAAACTTCA
TTTTTAATTTAAAAGGATCTAGGTGAAGATCCTTTTTGATAATCTCATGACCAAAATCCCTTAACGTGAG
TTTTCGTTCCACTGAGCGTCAGACCCCGTAGAAAAG
Features (pLannotate 1.2.2; 18 found; start..end, strand, type, name):
     15..603     +  rep_origin     ori: high-copy-number ColE1/pMB1/pBR322/pUC origin of replication
    915..939     +  misc_feature   LB T-DNA repeat: left border repeat from nopaline C58 T-DNA
   1033..1285    -  terminator     NOS terminator: nopaline synthase terminator and poly(A) signal
   1308..1856    -  CDS            bar: PAT_STRHY - Experimental evidence at protein level: Swiss-Prot protein existence level 1. Inactivates phosphinothricin (PPT) by transfer of an acetyl group from acetyl CoA. Can also acetylate demethylphosphinothricin but not PTT or glutamate. This enzyme is an effector of phosphinothricin tripeptide (PTT or bialaphos) resistance. From Streptomyces hygroscopicus. Introduced by genetic manipulation and expressed in glufosinate-tolerant maize by Dekalb Genetics.
   1898..2077    -  promoter       NOS promoter: nopaline synthase promoter
   2220..2890    +  promoter       CaMV 35S promoter (enhanced): cauliflower mosaic virus 35S promoter with a duplicated enhancer region
   2890..2917    -  misc_feature   MCS (fragment): pBluescript multiple cloning site
   2925..2949    +  protein_bind   attB1: mutant version of attB; recombination site for the Gateway® BP reaction BP Clonase™
   2952..3590    +  CDS            CBL9: CNBL9_ARATH - Experimental evidence at protein level: Swiss-Prot protein existence level 1. Acts as a calcium sensor involved in abscisic acid (ABA) signaling and stress-induced ABA biosynthesis pathways. Contributes to the regulation of early stress-related CBF/DREB transcription factors. CBL proteins interact with CIPK serine-threonine protein kinases. Binding of a CBL protein to the regulatory NAF domain of a CIPK protein lead to the activation of the kinase in a calcium-dependent manner. May function as a negative regulator of stress and ABA responses. Mediates the activation of AKT1 by CI
   3592..3616    -  protein_bind   attB2: mutant version of attB; recombination site for the Gateway® BP reaction BP Clonase™
   3627..3878    +  CDS            VC155: C-terminal fragment of mVenus for use in bimolecular fluorescence complementation (BiFC) (Kodama and Hu, 2010)
   3936..4095    +  polyA_signal   CaMV poly(A) signal (fragment): cauliflower mosaic virus polyadenylation signal
   4102..4122    -  misc_feature   MCS (fragment): pBluescript multiple cloning site
   4170..4194    +  misc_feature   RB T-DNA repeat: right border repeat from nopaline C58 T-DNA
   4414..4945    +  rep_origin     oriV: incP origin of replication
   5009..5086    +  CDS            klaC (fragment): KLAC_ECOLX - Also known as telB. Protein predicted: Swiss-Prot protein existence level 4. Belongs to the kla operon, which is associated with cryptic tellurite resistance, and IncW plasmid fertility inhibition. From Escherichia coli.
   5088..5179    +  promoter       AmpR promoter: bla
   5180..6040    +  CDS            AmpR: β-lactamase; bla; confers resistance to ampicillin, carbenicillin, and related antibiotics
