[The description below was written by a language model from this plasmid's Addgene catalogue record and pLannotate feature annotations shown in this document.]
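Description:
pAM-35s-CBL9-YFPc-1 is a plant expression plasmid built on the pAMPAT split-YFP backbone and used for bimolecular fluorescence complementation (split-YFP) assays. The 6.2 kb sequence carries a high-copy ColE1/pUC-type origin and a β-lactamase gene for propagation and ampicillin selection in E. coli. It also has an incP oriV, the broad-host-range origin typically used in binary vectors for maintenance in Agrobacterium. Nopaline-type left and right T-DNA border repeats flank the plant-directed region, so the annotated layout is that of a T-DNA binary vector, although the record itself only states "plant expression". Inside the borders, a bar (phosphinothricin acetyltransferase) gene driven by the NOS promoter and ended by the NOS terminator provides glufosinate/phosphinothricin resistance as a plant selectable marker.

The payload is the Arabidopsis thaliana CBL9 coding sequence (calcineurin B-like protein 9). CBL9 is a calcium sensor that binds and activates CIPK serine-threonine kinases and is involved in abscisic acid and stress signalling. It was introduced by Gateway cloning and sits between attB1 and attB2 sites, downstream of an enhanced CaMV 35S promoter with a duplicated enhancer. Immediately after attB2 lies the C-terminal YFP fragment, annotated as the VC155 fragment of mVenus, followed by a CaMV polyadenylation signal, so CBL9 is expressed with the YFPc half at its C terminus. This half is non-fluorescent by itself. When co-expressed with a candidate partner fused to the complementary N-terminal YFP fragment, interaction between the two proteins brings the halves together and reconstitutes fluorescence. This allows CBL9 interactions to be detected and localised in plant cells.
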