Addgene plasmid #102400: pAM-35s-CBL9-YFPc-1
Purpose: split YFP. Plant expression of CBL9-YFPc-1
Depositing lab: Silke Robatzek. Depositing organization: Sainsbury Laboratory, Norwich.
Backbone
  Vector backbone: pAMPAT split-YFP
  Backbone manufacturer: Toulouse
  Vector type: Plant Expression
Growth in bacteria
  Bacterial resistance: Ampicillin, 100 μg/mL
  Growth temperature: 37°C
  Growth strain: DH5alpha
  Copy number: Unknown
Gene/Insert
  Gene/Insert name: CBL9
  Species: A. thaliana (mustard weed)
  Entrez Gene: CBL9 (a.k.a. CALCINEURIN B-LIKE PROTEIN 9, CBL9, K14A3.5, K14A3_5)
  Promoter: 35S
  Tag / fusion protein: YFPc (C terminal on backbone)
  Cloning method: Gateway Cloning
Terms and licenses: Academic/Nonprofit Terms; Industry Terms: Not Available to Industry
How to cite: pAM-35s-CBL9-YFPc-1 was a gift from Silke Robatzek (Addgene plasmid # 102400 ; http://n2t.net/addgene:102400 ; RRID:Addgene_102400)
