>Addgene plasmid #102400 | pAM-35s-CBL9-YFPc-1 | depositor partial sequence | sequence record 193478 | insert
ATGGGTTGTTTCCATTCCACGGCTGCCAGAGAATTTCCCGATCACGAAAACCCTGTGAAGCTTGCTTCTG
AGACTGCTTTTAGTGTTAGTGAAGTTGAAGCATTGTATGAATTGTTCAAGAGCATAAGCAGCTCGGTTGT
TGACGATGGCTTGATAAACAAGGAAGAGTTTCAACTTGCTTTGTTCAAGAACAGAAAGAAAGAAAATTTG
TTTGCCAATAGGATATTTGATTTATTTGATGTTAAACGAAAAGGCGTAATTGATTTTGGAGACTTTGTGA
GATCACTCAATGTTTTCCATCCTAATGCTTCCCTAGAGGAGAAAACAGACTTTACCTTTAGGCTTTACGA
CATGGACTGCACAGGCTTCATTGAGCGCCAAGAGGTGAAGCAGATGTTGATTGCACTTCTCTGCGAATCT
GAAATGAAACTGGCTGATGATACAATAGAGATGATACTTGATCAGACATTTGAGGACGCAGATGTGGATC
GGGATGGAAAGATTGATAAGACAGAATGGAGCAATTTCGTTATCAAAAACCCATCTTTGCTTAAAATCAT
GACTCTTCCGTATCTCAGGGATATAACGACGACATTTCCGAGTTTCGTATTTAACTCGGAGGTGGACGAG
ATTGCGACGTGA
